Addgene plasmid #47539: pMSCVpuroATT
Purpose: (Empty Backbone) Retroviral Gateway destination vector constructed by inserting Reading Frame Cassette A into pMSCVpuro (Clontech) using the Gateway Vector Conversion System (Invitrogen)
Depositing lab: David Weinstock. Depositing organization: Dana-Farber Cancer Institute. Publication: Next-generation cDNA screening for oncogene and resistance phenotypes. Shindoh N, Yoda A, Yoda Y, Sullivan TJ, Weigert O, Lane AA, Kopp N, Bird L, Rodig SJ, Fox EA, Weinstock DM. PLoS One. 2012;7(11):e49201. doi: 10.1371/journal.pone.0049201. Epub 2012 Nov 7. PubMed 23145123.
Backbone
  Vector backbone: pMSCVpuro
  Backbone manufacturer: Clontech
  Backbone size (bp): 6300
  Modifications to backbone: Inserted Reading Frame Cassette A into the retroviral expression vector pMSCVpuro (Clontech) using the Gateway Vector Conversion System (Invitrogen)
  Vector type: Mammalian Expression, Retroviral
  Selectable markers: Puromycin
Growth in bacteria
  Bacterial resistance: Chloramphenicol and Ampicillin, 25 & 100 μg/mL
  Growth temperature: 37°C
  Growth strain: ccdB Survival
  Copy number: Unknown
Gene/Insert
  Cloning method: Gateway Cloning
  Sequencing primers: 5′ pLXSN-5; 3′ MSCV-rev
Terms and licenses: Academic/Nonprofit Terms; Industry Terms: Not Available to Industry
How to cite: pMSCVpuroATT was a gift from David Weinstock (Addgene plasmid # 47539 ; http://n2t.net/addgene:47539 ; RRID:Addgene_47539)
