[The description below was written by a language model from this plasmid's Addgene catalogue record.]
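Description:
pMSCVpuroATT is an empty retroviral Gateway destination vector for mammalian expression. It was built from the commercial murine stem cell virus backbone pMSCVpuro (about 6.3 kb before modification) by inserting Gateway Reading Frame Cassette A with a vector conversion kit. No gene of interest is present. Instead, the cassette serves as a recombination acceptor. Gateway conversion cassettes of this type consist of attR recombination sites flanking a chloramphenicol resistance gene and the ccdB counterselection gene. This matches the recorded dual bacterial selection with ampicillin (from the backbone) and chloramphenicol (from the cassette), and the need to propagate the plasmid in a ccdB-tolerant strain. An LR recombination with an entry clone replaces the cassette with the desired open reading frame or cDNA, and loss of ccdB allows recombinant clones to be recovered in standard strains.

No feature table is supplied, so the regulatory elements are not itemised in the record. In MSCV-type vectors generally, the insert is transcribed from the 5′ viral long terminal repeat, and a packaging signal allows the transcript to be incorporated into retroviral particles made in packaging cells. Transduced mammalian cells then carry a stably integrated copy. The record lists puromycin as the selectable marker for these cells. The origin of replication and plasmid copy number are not stated.

The associated work concerns cDNA screening for oncogene and drug resistance phenotypes. This suggests the vector was intended for moving Gateway-compatible cDNAs or libraries into a retroviral format for functional expression screens.
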