>Addgene plasmid #47539 | pMSCVpuroATT | addgene partial sequence | sequence record 71739 | pLXSN-5
CTCCTTCTCTAGGCGCCGGAATTAGATCTCTCGAGGTTATCACAAGTTTGTACAAAAAAGCTGAACGAGA
AACGTAAAATGATATAAATATCAATATATTAAATTAGATTTTGCATAAAAAACAGACTACATAATACTGT
AAAACACAACATATCCAGTCACTATGGCGGCCGCATTAGGCACCCCAGGCTTTACACTTTATGCTTCCGG
CTCGTATAATGTGTGGATTTTGAGTTAGGATCCGTCGAGATTTTCAGGAGCTAAGGAAGCTAAAATGGAG
AAAAAAATCACTGGATATACCACCGTTGATATATCCCAATGGCATCGTAAAGAACATTTTGAGGCATTTC
AGTCAGTTGCTCAATGTACCTATAACCAGACCGTTCAGCTGGATATTACGGCCTTTTTAAAGACCGTAAA
GAAAAATAAGCACAAGTTTTATCCGGCCTTTATTCACATTCTTGCCCGCCTGATGAATGCTCATCCGGAA
TTCCGTATGGCAATGAAAGACGGTGAGCTGGTGATATGGGATAGTGTTCACCCTTGTTACACCGTTTTCC
ATGAGCAAACTGAAACGTTTTCATCGCTCTGGAGTGAATACCACGACGATTTCCGGCAGTTTCTACACAT
ATATTCGCAAGATGTGGCGTGTTACGGTGAAAACCTGGCCTATTTCCCTAAAGGGTTTATTGAGAATATG
TTTTTCGTCTCAGCCAATCCCTGGGTGAGTTTCACCAGTTTTGATTTAAACGTGGCCAATATGGACAACT
TCTTCGCCCCCGTTTTCACCATGGGCAAATATTATACGCAAGGCGACAAGGTGCTGATGCCGCTGGCGAT
TCAGG
